Addgene plasmid #84238: pDEW8
Purpose: Plasmid containing a P2A peptide (porcine teschovirus-1 derived) sequence that works efficiently in Saccharomyces cerevisiae
Depositing lab: David Weinberg. Depositing organization: University of California, San Francisco (UCSF). Publication: The fail-safe mechanism of post-transcriptional silencing of unspliced HAC1 mRNA. DiSanto R, Aboulhouda S, Weinberg DE. Elife. 2016 Oct 1;5. pii: e20069. doi: 10.7554/eLife.20069. PubMed 27692069.
Backbone
  Vector backbone: p413GPD
  Backbone size w/o insert (bp): 5771
  Total vector size (bp): 7372
  Modifications to backbone: Insertion of HA-mRuby-p2A-eGFP by gibson cloning
  Vector type: Yeast Expression
  Selectable markers: HIS3
Growth in bacteria
  Bacterial resistance: Ampicillin, 100 μg/mL
  Growth temperature: 37°C
  Growth strain: DH5alpha
  Copy number: Unknown
Gene/Insert
  Gene/Insert name: HA-mRuby-P2A-eGFP
  Species: Synthetic
  Insert size (bp): 1601
  Promoter: GPD
  Tag / fusion protein: HA-mRuby (N terminal on insert); eGFP (C terminal on insert)
  Cloning method: Gibson Cloning
  Sequencing primers: 5′ GCGCAATTAACCCTCACTAAA; 3′ AGGGTTTTCCCAGTCACGAC
Resource information
  A portion of this plasmid was derived from a plasmid made by: mRuby original source was p44888 eGFP original source was p44836
Terms and licenses: Academic/Nonprofit Terms; Industry Terms: Not Available to Industry
How to cite: pDEW8 was a gift from David Weinberg (Addgene plasmid # 84238 ; http://n2t.net/addgene:84238 ; RRID:Addgene_84238)
