[The description below was written by a language model from this plasmid's Addgene catalogue record and pLannotate feature annotations shown in this document.]
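Description:
pDEW8 is a yeast expression plasmid built on the p413GPD backbone, a centromeric E. coli–S. cerevisiae shuttle vector of about 7.4 kb. In yeast it is maintained through a CEN6/ARS element, which normally keeps such plasmids at low, stable copy number, and it is selected by the HIS3 auxotrophic marker under its own promoter. In bacteria it replicates from a high-copy ColE1/pUC-type origin and is selected with ampicillin through the β-lactamase gene. An f1 origin and pBluescript-derived remnants (lac promoter/operator, lacZα fragment, and flanking T3 and T7 promoters) are also present.

The payload, inserted by Gibson cloning, is a synthetic HA-mRuby-P2A-eGFP open reading frame of roughly 1.6 kb. It is driven by the strong constitutive GPD (TDH3) promoter and terminated by the CYC1 terminator. The feature table annotates an HA epitope fragment at the N terminus, followed by mRuby2 and then a GFP coding sequence (called as the S65T variant). The gap of about 100 bp between the two fluorescent proteins is not annotated, but it corresponds in position to the P2A sequence described in the catalogue entry.

P2A, derived from porcine teschovirus-1, causes ribosomal skipping of a peptide bond during translation, so a single mRNA yields two separate proteins: HA-tagged red mRuby upstream and green eGFP downstream. The record states that this P2A sequence works efficiently in S. cerevisiae. The plasmid therefore serves as a source and demonstration of a functional 2A element for bicistronic expression in budding yeast, with the red and green signals and the HA tag providing ways to check separation of the two products.
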