Features (pLannotate 1.2.2; 24 found; start..end, strand, type, name):
     76..579     +  misc_feature   CEN/ARS: S. cerevisiae CEN6 centromere fused to an autonomously replicating sequence
    610..714     +  promoter       AmpR promoter: bla
    715..1575    +  CDS            AmpR: β-lactamase; bla; confers resistance to ampicillin, carbenicillin, and related antibiotics
   1746..2334    +  rep_origin     ori: high-copy-number ColE1/pMB1/pBR322/pUC origin of replication
   2517..2609    +  CDS            lacI (fragment): lac repressor; lacI; The lac repressor binds to the lac operator to inhibit transcription in E. coli. This inhibition can be relieved by adding lactose or isopropyl-β-D-thiogalactopyranoside (IPTG).
   2622..2643    +  protein_bind   CAP binding site: CAP binding activates transcription in the presence of cAMP. E. coli catabolite activator protein
   2658..2688    +  promoter       lac promoter: promoter for the E. coli lac operon
   2696..2712    +  protein_bind   lac operator: The lac repressor binds to the lac operator to inhibit transcription in E. coli. This inhibition can be relieved by adding lactose or isopropyl-β-D-thiogalactopyranoside (IPTG). lac repressor encoded by lacI
   2757..2775    +  promoter       T3 promoter: promoter for bacteriophage T3 RNA polymerase
   2803..3446    +  promoter       GAP promoter: S. cerevisiae TDH3; promoter for glyceraldehyde-3-phosphate dehydrogenase
   3463..3491    +  CDS            3xHA (fragment): three tandem HA epitope tags
   3499..4206    +  CDS            mRuby2: mRuby2 is a basic (constitutively fluorescent) red fluorescent protein published in 2012, derived from Entacmaea quadricolor. It has moderate acid sensitivity.
   4306..5019    +  CDS            GFP (S65T): GFP (S65T) is a basic (constitutively fluorescent) green fluorescent protein published in 1995, derived from Aequorea victoria.
   5023..5043    +  misc_feature   MCS (fragment): pBluescript multiple cloning site
   5044..5291    +  terminator     CYC1 terminator: S. cerevisiae CYC1; transcription terminator for CYC1
   5310..5328    -  promoter       T7 promoter: promoter for bacteriophage T7 RNA polymerase
   5336..5491    +  CDS            lacZα (fragment): LacZα fragment of β-galactosidase; lacZ fragment
   5495..5923    +  rep_origin     f1 ori (sequence partly withheld): f1 bacteriophage origin of replication; arrow indicates direction of (+) strand synthesis
   5951..6002    -  misc_feature   bom (fragment): basis of mobility region from pBR322
   6210..6869    -  CDS            HIS3: imidazoleglycerol-phosphate dehydratase, required for histidine biosynthesis; S. cerevisiae HIS3; yeast auxotrophic marker
   6870..7057    -  promoter       HIS3 promoter: S. cerevisiae HIS3
   7107..7187    +  CDS            MRM1 (fragment): MRM1_YEAST - Also known as PET56 From Saccharomyces cerevisiae (strain ATCC 204508 / S288c) (Baker's yeast).
   7188..7237    -  misc_feature   bom (fragment): basis of mobility region from pBR322
   7339..1       -  CDS            rop (fragment) (across the origin): Rop protein, which maintains plasmids at low copy number; rop
>Addgene plasmid #84238 | pDEW8 | depositor full sequence | sequence record 164972 | pDEW8 sequence 7373 bps
GACGAAAGGGCCTCGTGATACGCCTATTTTTATAGGTTAATGTCATGATAATAATGGTTTCTTAGGGTCC
TTTTCATCACGTGCTATAAAAATAATTATAATTTAAATTTTTTAATATAAATATATAAATTAAAAATAGA
AAGTAAAAAAAGAAATTAAAGAAAAAATAGTTTTTGTTTTCCGAAGATGTAAAAGACTCTAGGGGGATCG
CCAACAAATACTACCTTTTATCTTGCTCTTCCTGCTCTCAGGTATTAATGCCGAATTGTTTCATCTTGTC
TGTGTAGAAGACCACACACGAAAATCCTGTGATTTTACATTTTACTTATCGTTAATCGAATGTATATCTA
TTTAATCTGCTTTTCTTGTCTAATAAATATATATGTAAAGTACGCTTTTTGTTGAAATTTTTTAAACCTT
TGTTTATTTTTTTTTCTTCATTCCGTAACTCTTCTACCTTCTTTATTTACTTTCTAAAATCCAAATACAA
AACATAAAAATAAATAAACACAGAGTAAATTCCCAAATTATTCCATCATTAAAAGATACGAGGCGCGTGT
AAGTTACAGGCAAGCGATCCGTCCAGGTGGCACTTTTCGGGGAAATGTGCGCGGAACCCCTATTTGTTTA
TTTTTCTAAATACATTCAAATATGTATCCGCTCATGAGACAATAACCCTGATAAATGCTTCAATAATATT
GAAAAAGGAAGAGTATGAGTATTCAACATTTCCGTGTCGCCCTTATTCCCTTTTTTGCGGCATTTTGCCT
TCCTGTTTTTGCTCACCCAGAAACGCTGGTGAAAGTAAAAGATGCTGAAGATCAGTTGGGTGCACGAGTG
GGTTACATCGAACTGGATCTCAACAGCGGTAAGATCCTTGAGAGTTTTCGCCCCGAAGAACGTTTTCCAA
TGATGAGCACTTTTAAAGTTCTGCTATGTGGCGCGGTATTATCCCGTATTGACGCCGGGCAAGAGCAACT
CGGTCGCCGCATACACTATTCTCAGAATGACTTGGTTGAGTACTCACCAGTCACAGAAAAGCATCTTACG
GATGGCATGACAGTAAGAGAATTATGCAGTGCTGCCATAACCATGAGTGATAACACTGCGGCCAACTTAC
TTCTGACAACGATCGGAGGACCGAAGGAGCTAACCGCTTTTTTGCACAACATGGGGGATCATGTAACTCG
CCTTGATCGTTGGGAACCGGAGCTGAATGAAGCCATACCAAACGACGAGCGTGACACCACGATGCCTGTA
GCAATGGCAACAACGTTGCGCAAACTATTAACTGGCGAACTACTTACTCTAGCTTCCCGGCAACAATTAA
TAGACTGGATGGAGGCGGATAAAGTTGCAGGACCACTTCTGCGCTCGGCCCTTCCGGCTGGCTGGTTTAT
TGCTGATAAATCTGGAGCCGGTGAGCGTGGGTCTCGCGGTATCATTGCAGCACTGGGGCCAGATGGTAAG
CCCTCCCGTATCGTAGTTATCTACACGACGGGGAGTCAGGCAACTATGGATGAACGAAATAGACAGATCG
CTGAGATAGGTGCCTCACTGATTAAGCATTGGTAACTGTCAGACCAAGTTTACTCATATATACTTTAGAT
TGATTTAAAACTTCATTTTTAATTTAAAAGGATCTAGGTGAAGATCCTTTTTGATAATCTCATGACCAAA
ATCCCTTAACGTGAGTTTTCGTTCCACTGAGCGTCAGACCCCGTAGAAAAGATCAAAGGATCTTCTTGAG
ATCCTTTTTTTCTGCGCGTAATCTGCTGCTTGCAAACAAAAAAACCACCGCTACCAGCGGTGGTTTGTTT
GCCGGATCAAGAGCTACCAACTCTTTTTCCGAAGGTAACTGGCTTCAGCAGAGCGCAGATACCAAATACT
GTCCTTCTAGTGTAGCCGTAGTTAGGCCACCACTTCAAGAACTCTGTAGCACCGCCTACATACCTCGCTC
TGCTAATCCTGTTACCAGTGGCTGCTGCCAGTGGCGATAAGTCGTGTCTTACCGGGTTGGACTCAAGACG
ATAGTTACCGGATAAGGCGCAGCGGTCGGGCTGAACGGGGGGTTCGTGCACACAGCCCAGCTTGGAGCGA
ACGACCTACACCGAACTGAGATACCTACAGCGTGAGCTATGAGAAAGCGCCACGCTTCCCGAAGGGAGAA
AGGCGGACAGGTATCCGGTAAGCGGCAGGGTCGGAACAGGAGAGCGCACGAGGGAGCTTCCAGGGGGAAA
CGCCTGGTATCTTTATAGTCCTGTCGGGTTTCGCCACCTCTGACTTGAGCGTCGATTTTTGTGATGCTCG
TCAGGGGGGCGGAGCCTATGGAAAAACGCCAGCAACGCGGCCTTTTTACGGTTCCTGGCCTTTTGCTGGC
CTTTTGCTCACATGTTCTTTCCTGCGTTATCCCCTGATTCTGTGGATAACCGTATTACCGCCTTTGAGTG
AGCTGATACCGCTCGCCGCAGCCGAACGACCGAGCGCAGCGAGTCAGTGAGCGAGGAAGCGGAAGAGCGC
CCAATACGCAAACCGCCTCTCCCCGCGCGTTGGCCGATTCATTAATGCAGCTGGCACGACAGGTTTCCCG
ACTGGAAAGCGGGCAGTGAGCGCAACGCAATTAATGTGAGTTACCTCACTCATTAGGCACCCCAGGCTTT
ACACTTTATGCTTCCGGCTCCTATGTTGTGTGGAATTGTGAGCGGATAACAATTTCACACAGGAAACAGC
TATGACCATGATTACGCCAAGCGCGCAATTAACCCTCACTAAAGGGAACAAAAGCTGGAGCTCTCGAGTT
TATCATTATCAATACTCGCCATTTCAAAGAATACGTAAATAATTAATAGTAGTGATTTTCCTAACTTTAT
TTAGTCAAAAAATTAGCCTTTTAATTCTGCTGTAACCCGTACATGCCCAAAATAGGGGGCGGGTTACACA
GAATATATAACATCGTAGGTGTCTGGGTGAACAGTTTATTCCTGGCATCCACTAAATATAATGGAGCCCG
CTTTTTAAGCTGGCATCCAGAAAAAAAAAGAATCCCAGCACCAAAATATTGTTTTCTTCACCAACCATCA
GTTCATAGGTCCATTCTCTTAGCGCAACTACAGAGAACAGGGGCACAAACAGGCAAAAAACGGGCACAAC
CTCAATGGAGTGATGCAACCTGCCTGGAGTAAATGATGACACAAGGCAATTGACCCACGCATGTATCTAT
CTCATTTTCTTACACCTTCTATTACCTTCTGCTCTCTCTGATTTGGAAAAAGCTGAAAAAAAAGGTTGAA
ACCAGTTCCCTGAAATTATTCCCCTACTTGACTAATAAGTATATAAAGACGGTAGGTATTGATTGTAATT
CTGTAAATCTATTTCTTAAACTTCTTAAATTCTACTTTTATAGTTAGTCTTTTTTTTAGTTTTAAAACAC
CAGAACTTAGTTTCGACGGATCTAGAACTATGTACCCATACGATGTTCCTGACTATGCGGGTTCTGGTGT
GTCCAAAGGAGAGGAGTTAATCAAGGAAAACATGAGAATGAAAGTTGTCATGGAGGGCTCCGTTAATGGT
CACCAATTCAAGTGTACAGGGGAAGGTGAAGGTAATCCTTACATGGGTACACAAACTATGAGAATTAAAG
TAATTGAAGGCGGACCACTACCATTTGCATTTGACATTCTGGCAACGTCATTCATGTACGGATCACGAAC
TTTCATCAAGTACCCTAAAGGTATACCAGACTTTTTCAAGCAATCTTTTCCAGAGGGTTTTACATGGGAA
AGGGTTACAAGATACGAAGATGGGGGTGTCGTCACAGTTATGCAAGATACTTCATTAGAAGATGGCTGCC
TTGTCTATCATGTGCAAGTAAGAGGGGTGAATTTTCCTTCTAACGGACCTGTGATGCAGAAAAAGACCAA
AGGTTGGGAACCAAATACTGAAATGATGTACCCAGCTGATGGAGGTTTGAGAGGCTACACACACATGGCG
CTTAAAGTTGATGGTGGAGGTCATTTGTCTTGTAGTTTTGTTACCACTTATCGTTCTAAAAAGACTGTTG
GCAATATCAAAATGCCAGGAATACATGCTGTAGACCACAGACTAGAAAGACTCGAAGAGAGCGATAACGA
AATGTTCGTTGTACAGAGAGAGCATGCCGTAGCCAAATTTGCTGGCTTAGGCGGTGGTATGGATGAATTG
TATAAGGGTTCAGGAGCTATGACTGTGATGACATTCCAGGGACCAGGTGCAACAAACTTCTCCCTCTTGA
AACAAGCAGGAGATGTTGAGGAAAATCCCGGGCCTATGTCAAAAGGCGAGGAACTATTCACAGGTGTCGT
ACCAATACTGGTAGAATTGGATGGCGACGTAAACGGGCATAAGTTTTCTGTGAGTGGTGAGGGTGAAGGG
GACGCAACTTATGGCAAACTTACACTTAAGTTCATCTGCACCACAGGGAAGCTGCCTGTCCCATGGCCAA
CTCTAGTTACAACTCTCACTTACGGAGTACAATGTTTTTCTCGATACCCAGACCACATGAAACAACATGA
CTTTTTCAAATCTGCCATGCCTGAGGGATATGTGCAAGAGAGAACTATTTTCTTTAAAGATGATGGTAAT
TACAAAACTCGTGCTGAAGTGAAGTTTGAAGGAGATACACTTGTTAATAGAATTGAGTTAAAGGGTATTG
ACTTTAAGGAAGATGGTAATATCTTAGGTCACAAATTGGAATACAACTACAATTCACATAACGTTTACAT
CATGGCAGATAAACAGAAAAACGGCATAAAAGTTAATTTCAAAATTAGACATAATATCGAAGATGGTTCC
GTTCAACTCGCTGATCATTATCAACAAAATACACCAATCGGAGATGGACCTGTTCTATTGCCAGACAACC
ATTACTTATCTACACAGAGCGCCTTGTCAAAAGATCCTAATGAAAAGAGAGATCACATGGTTTTGTTAGA
ATTTGTCACCGCTGCGGGTATAACGTTGGGCATGGATGAATTATACAAGTGAATCGATACCGTCGACCTC
GAGTCATGTAATTAGTTATGTCACGCTTACATTCACGCCCTCCCCCCACATCCGCTCTAACCGAAAAGGA
AGGAGTTAGACAACCTGAAGTCTAGGTCCCTATTTATTTTTTTATAGTTATGTTAGTATTAAGAACGTTA
TTTATATTTCAAATTTTTCTTTTTTTTCTGTACAGACGCGTGTACGCATGTAACATTATACTGAAAACCT
TGCTTGAGAAGGTTTTGGGACGCTCGAAGGCTTTAATTTGCGGCCGGTACCCAATTCGCCCTATAGTGAG
TCGTATTACGCGCGCTCACTGGCCGTCGTTTTACAACGTCGTGACTGGGAAAACCCTGGCGTTACCCAAC
TTAATCGCCTTGCAGCACATCCCCCTTTCGCCAGCTGGCGTAATAGCGAAGAGGCCCGCACCGATCGCCC
TTCCCAACAGTTGCGCAGCCTGAATGGCGAATGG
[124 nt withheld, positions 5495-5618]
C
[91 nt withheld, positions 5620-5710]
A
[49 nt withheld, positions 5712-5760]
CCTTTGACGTTGGAGTCCACGTTCTTT
[37 nt withheld, positions 5788-5824]
ACCCTATCTCGGTCTATTCTTTTGATTTATAAGGGATTTTGCCGATTTCGGCCTATTGGTTAAAAAATGA
GCTGATTTAACAAAAATTTAACGCGAATTTTAACAAAATATTAACGCTTACAATTTCCTGATGCGGTATT
TTCTCCTTACGCATCTGTGCGGTATTTCACACCGCATAGATCCGTCGAGTTCAAGAGAAAAAAAAAGAAA
AAGCAAAAAGAAAAAAGGAAAGCGCGCCTCGTTCAGAATGACACGTATAGAATGATGCATTACCTTGTCA
TCTTCAGTATCATACTGTTCGTATACATACTTACTGACATTCATAGGTATACATATATACACATGTATAT
ATATCGTATGCTGCAGCTTTAAATAATCGGTGTCACTACATAAGAACACCTTTGGTGGAGGGAACATCGT
TGGTACCATTGGGCGAGGTGGCTTCTCTTATGGCAACCGCAAGAGCCTTGAACGCACTCTCACTACGGTG
ATGATCATTCTTGCCTCGCAGACAATCAACGTGGAGGGTAATTCTGCTAGCCTCTGCAAAGCTTTCAAGA
AAATGCGGGATCATCTCGCAAGAGAGATCTCCTACTTTCTCCCTTTGCAAACCAAGTTCGACAACTGCGT
ACGGCCTGTTCGAAAGATCTACCACCGCTCTGGAAAGTGCCTCATCCAAAGGCGCAAATCCTGATCCAAA
CCTTTTTACTCCACGCGCCAGTAGGGCCTCTTTAAAAGCTTGACCGAGAGCAATCCCGCAGTCTTCAGTG
GTGTGATGGTCGTCTATGTGTAAGTCACCAATGCACTCAACGATTAGCGACCAGCCGGAATGCTTGGCCA
GAGCATGTATCATATGGTCCAGAAACCCTATACCTGTGTGGACGTTAATCACTTGCGATTGTGTGGCCTG
TTCTGCTACTGCTTCTGCCTCTTTTTCTGGGAAGATCGAGTGCTCTATCGCTAGGGGACCACCCTTTAAA
GAGATCGCAATCTGAATCTTGGTTTCATTTGTAATACGCTTTACTAGGGCTTTCTGCTCTGTCATCTTTG
CCTTCGTTTATCTTGCCTGCTCATTTTTTAGTATATTCTTCGAAGAAATCACATTACTTTATATAATGTA
TAATTCATTATGTGATAATGCCAATCGCTAAGAAAAAAAAAGAGTCATCCGCTAGGTGGAAAAAAAAAAA
TGAAAATCATTACCGAGGCATAAAAAAATATAGAGTGTACTAGAGGAGGCCAAGAGTAATAGAAAAAGAA
AATTGCGGGAAAGGACTGTGTTATGACTTCCCTGACTAATGCCGTGTTCAAACGATACCTGGCAGTGACT
CCTAGCGCTCACCAAGCTCTTAAAACGGGAATTTATGGTGCACTCTCAGTACAATCTGCTCTGATGCCGC
ATAGTTAAGCCAGCCCCGACACCCGCCAACACCCGCTGACGCGCCCTGACGGGCTTGTCTGCTCCCGGCA
TCCGCTTACAGACAAGCTGTGACCGTCTCCGGGAGCTGCATGTGTCAGAGGTTTTCACCGTCATCACCGA
AACGCGCGA
