>Addgene plasmid #84238 | pDEW8 | addgene partial sequence | sequence record 164924 | GPDpro-F 5'-CGGTAGGTATTGATTGTAATTCTG-3'
TTTCTTAAACTTCTTAAATTCTACTTTTATAGTTAGTCTTTTTTTTAGTTTTAAAACACCAGAACTTAGT
TTCGACGGATCTAGAACTATGTACCCATACGATGTTCCTGACTATGCGGGTTCTGGTGTGTCCAAAGGAG
AGGAGTTAATCAAGGAAAACATGAGAATGAAAGTTGTCATGGAGGGCTCCGTTAATGGTCACCAATTCAA
GTGTACAGGGGAAGGTGAAGGTAATCCTTACATGGGTACACAAACTATGAGAATTAAAGTAATTGAAGGC
GGACCACTACCATTTGCATTTGACATTCTGGCAACGTCATTCATGTACGGATCACGAACTTTCATCAAGT
ACCCTAAAGGTATACCAGACTTTTTCAAGCAATCTTTTCCAGAGGGTTTTACATGGGAAAGGGTTACAAG
ATACGAAGATGGGGGTGTCGTCACAGTTATGCAAGATACTTCATTAGAAGATGGCTGCCTTGTCTATCAT
GTGCAAGTAAGAGGGGTGAATTTTCCTTCTAACGGACCTGTGATGCAGAAAAAGACCAAAGGTTGGGAAC
CAAATACTGAAATGATGTACCCAGCTGATGGAGGTTTGAGAGGCTACACACACATGGCGCTTAAAGTTGA
TGGTGGAGGTCATTTGTCTTGTAGTTTTGTTACCACTTATCGTTCTAAAAAGACTGTTGGCAATATCAAA
ATGCCAGGAATACATGCTGTAGACCACAGACTAGAAAGACTCGAAGAGAGCGATAACGAAATGTTCGTTG
TACAGAGAGAGCATGCCGTAGCCAAATTTGCTGGCTTAGGCGGTGGTATGGATGAATTGTATAAGGGTTC
AGGAGCTATGACTGTGATGACATTCCAGGGACCAGGTGCAACAAACTTCTCCCTCTTGAAACAAGCAGGA
GATGTTGAGGAAAATCCCGGGCCTATGTCAAAAGGCGAGGAACTATTCACAGGTGTCGTACCAATACTGG
TAGAATTGGATGGCGACGTAAACGGGCATAAGTTTTCTGTGA
