>Addgene plasmid #84238 | pDEW8 | addgene partial sequence | sequence record 164970 | M13pUC-Fwd 5'-CCCAGTCACGACGTTGTAAAACG-3'
CGCGCGTAATACGACTCACTATAGGGCGAATTGGGTACCGGCCGCAAATTAAAGCCTTCGAGCGTCCCAA
AACCTTCTCAAGCAAGGTTTTCAGTATAATGTTACATGCGTACACGCGTCTGTACAGAAAAAAAAGAAAA
ATTTGAAATATAAATAACGTTCTTAATACTAACATAACTATAAAAAAATAAATAGGGACCTAGACTTCAG
GTTGTCTAACTCCTTCCTTTTCGGTTAGAGCGGATGTGGGGGGAGGGCGTGAATGTAAGCGTGACATAAC
TAATTACATGACTCGAGGTCGACGGTATCGATTCACTTGTATAATTCATCCATGCCCAACGTTATACCCG
CAGCGGTGACAAATTCTAACAAAACCATGTGATCTCTCTTTTCATTAGGATCTTTTGACAAGGCGCTCTG
TGTAGATAAGTAATGGTTGTCTGGCAATAGAACAGGTCCATCTCCGATTGGTGTATTTTGTTGATAATGA
TCAGCGAGTTGAACGGAACCATCTTCGATATTATGTCTAATTTTGAAATTAACTTTTATGCCGTTTTTCT
GTTTATCTGCCATGATGTAAACGTTATGTGAATTGTAGTTGTATTCCAATTTGTGACCTAAGATATTACC
ATCTTCCTTAAAGTCAATACCCTTTAACTCAATTCTATTAACAAGTGTATCTCCTTCAAACTTCACTTCA
GCACGAGTTTTGTAATTACCATCATCTTTAAAGAAAATAGTTCTCTCTTGCACATATCCCTCAGGCATGG
CAGATTTGAAAAAGTCATGTTGTTTCATGTGGTCTGGGTATCGAGAAAAACATTGTACTCCGTAAGTGAG
AGTTGTAACTAGAGTTGGCCATGGGACAGGCAGCTTCCCTGTGGTGCAGATGAACTTAAGTGTAAGTTTG
CCATAAGTTGCGTCCCCTTCACCCTCACCACTCACAGAAAACTTATGCCCGTTTACGTCGCCATCCAATT
CTACCAGTATTGGTACGACACCTGTGAATAGTTC
