>Addgene plasmid #84238 | pDEW8 | addgene partial sequence | sequence record 164971 | HIS3-R 5'-cactcaacgattagcgacca-3'
CAGAGCATGTATCATATGGTCCAGAAACCCTATACCTGTGTGGACGTTAATCACTTGCGATTGTGTGGCC
TGTTCTGCTACTGCTTCTGCCTCTTTTTCTGGGAAGATCGAGTGCTCTATCGCTAGGGGACCACCCTTTA
AAGAGATCGCAATCTGAATCTTGGTTTCATTTGTAATACGCTTTACTAGGGCTTTCTGCTCTGTCATCTT
TGCCTTCGTTTATCTTGCCTGCTCATTTTTTAGTATATTCTTCGAAGAAATCACATTACTTTATATAATG
TATAATTCATTATGTGATAATGCCAATCGCTAAGAAAAAAAAAGAGTCATCCGCTAGGTGGAAAAAAAAA
AATGAAAATCATTACCGAGGCATAAAAAAATATAGAGTGTACTAGAGGAGGCCAAGAGTAATAGAAAAAG
AAAATTGCGGGAAAGGACTGTGTTATGACTTCCCTGACTAATGCCGTGTTCAAACGATACCTGGCAGTGA
CTCCTAGCGCTCACCAAGCTCTTAAAACGGGAATTTATGGTGCACTCTCAGTACAATCTGCTCTGATGCC
GCATAGTTAAGCCAGCCCCGACACCCGCCAACACCCGCTGACGCGCCCTGACGGGCTTGTCTGCTCCCGG
CATCCGCTTACAGACAAGCTGTGACCGTCTCCGGGAGCTGCATGTGTCAGAGGTTTTCACCGTCATCACC
GAAACGCGCGAGACGAAAGGGCCTCGTGATACGCCTATTTTTATAGGTTAATGTCATGATAATAATGGTT
TCTTAGGGTCCTTTTCATCACGTGCTATAAAAATAATTATAATTTAAATTTTTTAATATAAATATATAAA
TTAAAAATAGAAAGTAAAAAAAGAAATTAAAGAAAAAATAGTTTTTGTTTTCCGAAGATGTAAAAGACTC
TAGGGGGATCGCCAACAAATACTACCTTTTATCTTGCTCTTCCTGCTCTCAGGTATTAATGCCGAATTGT
TTCATCTTGTCTGTGTAGAAGACCACACACGAAAA
